>Addgene plasmid #123128 | pET-His-Cre | addgene full sequence | sequence record 238552 | Addgene NGS Result
CGATATAGGCGCCAGCAACCGCACCTGTGGCGCCGGTGATGCCGGCCACGATGCGTCCGGCGTAGAGGAT
CGAGATCGATCTCGATCCCGCGAAATTAATACGACTCACTATAGGGGAATTGTGAGCGGATAACAATTCC
CCTCTAGAAATAATTTTGTTTAACTTTAAGAAGGAGATATACCATGGCGCATCACCACCACCATCACGGC
GGGAGCAGCAATTTACTGACCGTACACCAAAATTTGCCTGCATTGCCGGTCGATGCAACGAGTGATGAGG
TTCGCAAGAACCTGATGGACATGTTCAGGGATCGCCAGGCGTTTTCTGAGCATACCTGGAAAATGCTTCT
GTCCGTTTGCCGGTCGTGGGCGGCATGGTGCAAGTTGAATAACCGGAAATGGTTTCCCGCAGAACCTGAA
GATGTTCGCGATTATCTTCTATATCTTCAGGCGCGCGGTCTGGCAGTAAAAACTATCCAGCAACATTTGG
GCCAGCTAAACATGCTTCATCGTCGGTCCGGGCTGCCACGACCAAGTGACAGCAATGCTGTTTCACTGGT
TATGCGGCGTATCCGAAAAGAAAACGTTGATGCCGGTGAACGTGCAAAACAGGCTCTAGCGTTCGAACGC
ACTGATTTCGACCAGGTTCGTTCACTCATGGAAAATAGCGATCGCTGCCAGGATATACGTAATCTGGCAT
TTCTGGGGATTGCTTATAACACCCTGTTACGTATAGCCGAAATTGCCAGGATCAGGGTTAAAGATATCTC
ACGTACTGACGGTGGGAGAATGTTAATCCATATTGGCAGAACGAAAACGCTGGTTAGCACCGCAGGTGTA
GAGAAGGCACTTAGCCTGGGGGTAACTAAACTGGTCGAGCGATGGATTTCCGTCTCTGGTGTAGCTGATG
ATCCGAATAACTACCTGTTTTGCCGGGTCAGAAAAAATGGTGTTGCCGCGCCATCTGCCACCAGCCAGCT
ATCAACTCGCGCCCTGGAAGGGATTTTTGAAGCAACTCATCGATTGATTTACGGCGCTAAGGATGACTCT
GGTCAGAGATACCTGGCCTGGTCTGGACACAGTGCCCGTGTCGGAGCCGCGCGAGATATGGCCCGCGCTG
GAGTTTCAATACCGGAGATCATGCAAGCTGGTGGCTGGACCAATGTAAATATTGTCATGAACTATATCCG
TAACCTGGATAGTGAAACAGGGGCAATGGTGCGCCTGCTGGAAGATGGCGACTAATGACTCGAGTCTGGT
AAAGAAACCGCTGCTGCGAAATTTGAACGCCAGCACATGGACTCGTCTACTAGCGCAGCTTAATTAACCT
AGGCTGCTGCCACCGCTGAGCAATAACTAGCATAACCCCTTGGGGCCTCTAAACGGGTCTTGAGGGGTTT
TTTGCTGAAAGGAGGAACTATATCCGGATTGGCGAATGGG
[124 nt withheld, positions 1441-1564]
C
[91 nt withheld, positions 1566-1656]
A
[49 nt withheld, positions 1658-1706]
CCTTTGACGTTGGAGTCCACGTTCTTT
[37 nt withheld, positions 1734-1770]
ACCCTATCTCGGTCTATTCTTTTGATTTATAAGGGATTTTGCCGATTTCGGCCTATTGGTTAAAAAATGA
GCTGATTTAACAAAAATTTAACGCGAATTTTAACAAAATATTAACGTTTACAATTTCTGGCGGCACGATG
GCATGAGATTATCAAAAAGGATCTTCACCTAGATCCTTTTAAATTAAAAATGAAGTTTTAAATCAATCTA
AAGTATATATGAGTAAACTTGGTCTGACAGTTACCAATGCTTAATCAGTGAGGCACCTATCTCAGCGATC
TGTCTATTTCGTTCATCCATAGTTGCCTGACTCCCCGTCGTGTAGATAACTACGATACGGGAGGGCTTAC
CATCTGGCCCCAGTGCTGCAATGATACCGCGAGACCCACGCTCACCGGCTCCAGATTTATCAGCAATAAA
CCAGCCAGCCGGAAGGGCCGAGCGCAGAAGTGGTCCTGCAACTTTATCCGCCTCCATCCAGTCTATTAAT
TGTTGCCGGGAAGCTAGAGTAAGTAGTTCGCCAGTTAATAGTTTGCGCAACGTTGTTGCCATTGCTACAG
GCATCGTGGTGTCACGCTCGTCGTTTGGTATGGCTTCATTCAGCTCCGGTTCCCAACGATCAAGGCGAGT
TACATGATCCCCCATGTTGTGCAAAAAAGCGGTTAGCTCCTTCGGTCCTCCGATCGTTGTCAGAAGTAAG
TTGGCCGCAGTGTTATCACTCATGGTTATGGCAGCACTGCATAATTCTCTTACTGTCATGCCATCCGTAA
GATGCTTTTCTGTGACTGGTGAGTACTCAACCAAGTCATTCTGAGAATAGTGTATGCGGCGACCGAGTTG
CTCTTGCCCGGCGTCAATACGGGATAATACCGCGCCACATAGCAGAACTTTAAAAGTGCTCATCATTGGA
AAACGTTCTTCGGGGCGAAAACTCTCAAGGATCTTACCGCTGTTGAGATCCAGTTCGATGTAACCCACTC
GTGCACCCAACTGATCTTCAGCATCTTTTACTTTCACCAGCGTTTCTGGGTGAGCAAAAACAGGAAGGCA
AAATGCCGCAAAAAAGGGAATAAGGGCGACACGGAAATGTTGAATACTCATACTCTTCCTTTTTCAATCA
TGATTGAAGCATTTATCAGGGTTATTGTCTCATGAGCGGATACATATTTGAATGTATTTAGAAAAATAAA
CAAATAGGTCATGACCAAAATCCCTTAACGTGAGTTTTCGTTCCACTGAGCGTCAGACCCCGTAGAAAAG
ATCAAAGGATCTTCTTGAGATCCTTTTTTTCTGCGCGTAATCTGCTGCTTGCAAACAAAAAAACCACCGC
TACCAGCGGTGGTTTGTTTGCCGGATCAAGAGCTACCAACTCTTTTTCCGAAGGTAACTGGCTTCAGCAG
AGCGCAGATACCAAATACTGTCCTTCTAGTGTAGCCGTAGTTAGGCCACCACTTCAAGAACTCTGTAGCA
CCGCCTACATACCTCGCTCTGCTAATCCTGTTACCAGTGGCTGCTGCCAGTGGCGATAAGTCGTGTCTTA
CCGGGTTGGACTCAAGACGATAGTTACCGGATAAGGCGCAGCGGTCGGGCTGAACGGGGGGTTCGTGCAC
ACAGCCCAGCTTGGAGCGAACGACCTACACCGAACTGAGATACCTACAGCGTGAGCTATGAGAAAGCGCC
ACGCTTCCCGAAGGGAGAAAGGCGGACAGGTATCCGGTAAGCGGCAGGGTCGGAACAGGAGAGCGCACGA
GGGAGCTTCCAGGGGGAAACGCCTGGTATCTTTATAGTCCTGTCGGGTTTCGCCACCTCTGACTTGAGCG
TCGATTTTTGTGATGCTCGTCAGGGGGGCGGAGCCTATGGAAAAACGCCAGCAACGCGGCCTTTTTACGG
TTCCTGGCCTTTTGCTGGCCTTTTGCTCACATGTTCTTTCCTGCGTTATCCCCTGATTCTGTGGATAACC
GTATTACCGCCTTTGAGTGAGCTGATACCGCTCGCCGCAGCCGAACGACCGAGCGCAGCGAGTCAGTGAG
CGAGGAAGCGGAAGAGCGCCTGATGCGGTATTTTCTCCTTACGCATCTGTGCGGTATTTCACACCGCAAT
GGTGCACTCTCAGTACAATCTGCTCTGATGCCGCATAGTTAAGCCAGTATACACTCAGCTATCGCTACGT
GACTGGGTCATGGCTGCGCCCCGACACCCGCCAACACCCGCTGACGCGCCCTGACGGGCTTGTCTGCTCC
CGGCATCCGCTTACAGACAAGCTGTGACCGTCTCCGGGAGCTGCATGTGTCAGAGGTTTTCACCGTCATC
ACCGAAACGCGCGAGGCAGCTGCGGTAAAGCTCATCAGCGTGGTCGTGAAGCGATTCACAGATGTCTGCC
TGTTCATCCGCGTCCAGCTCGTTGAGTTTCTCCAGAAGCGTTAATGTCTGGCTTCTGATAAAGCGGGCCA
TGTTAAGGGCGGTTTTTTCCTGTTTGGTCACTGATGCCTCCGTGTAAGGGGGATTTCTGTTCATGGGGGT
AATGATACCGATGAAACGAGAGAGGATGCTCACGATACGGGTTACTGATGATGAACATGCCCGGTTACTG
GAACGTTGTGAGGGTAAACAACTGGCGGTATGGATGCGGCGGGACCAGAGAAAAATCACTCAGGGTCAAT
GCCAGCGCTTCGTTAATACAGATGTAGGTGTTCCACAGGGTAGCCAGCAGCATCCTGCGATGCAGATCCG
GAACATAATGGTGCAGGGCGCTGACTTCCGCGTTTCCAGACTTTACGAAACACGGAAACCGAAGACCATT
CATGTTGTTGCTCAGGTCGCAGACGTTTTGCAGCAGCAGTCGCTTCACGTTCGCTCGCGTATCGGTGATT
CATTCTGCTAACCAGTAAGGCAACCCCGCCAGCCTAGCCGGGTCCTCAACGACAGGAGCACGATCATGCT
AGTCATGCCCCGCGCCCACCGGAAGGAGCTGACTGGGTTGAAGGCTCTCAAGGGCATCGGTCGAGATCCC
GGTGCCTAATGAGTGAGCTAACTTACATTAATTGCGTTGCGCTCACTGCCCGCTTTCCAGTCGGGAAACC
TGTCGTGCCAGCTGCATTAATGAATCGGCCAACGCGCGGGGAGAGGCGGTTTGCGTATTGGGCGCCAGGG
TGGTTTTTCTTTTCACCAGTGAGACGGGCAACAGCTGATTGCCCTTCACCGCCTGGCCCTGAGAGAGTTG
CAGCAAGCGGTCCACGCTGGTTTGCCCCAGCAGGCGAAAATCCTGTTTGATGGTGGTTAACGGCGGGATA
TAACATGAGCTGTCTTCGGTATCGTCGTATCCAACTACCGAGATGTCCGCACCAACGCGCAGCCCGGACT
CGGTAATGGCGCGCATTGCGCCCAGCGCCATCTGATCGTTGGCAACCAGCATCGCAGTGGGAACGATGCC
CTCATTCAGCATTTGCATGGTTTGTTGAAAACCGGACATGGCACTCCAGTCGCCTTCCCGTTCCGCTATC
GGCTGAATTTGATTGCGAGTGAGATATTTATGCCAGCCAGCCAGACGCAGACGCGCCGAGACAGAACTTA
ATGGGCCCGCTAACAGCGCGATTTGCTGGTGACCCAATGCGACCAGATGCTCCACGCCCAGTCGCGTACC
GTCTTCATGGGAGAAAATAATACTGTTGATGGGTGTCTGGTCAGAGACATCAAGAAATAACGCCGGAACA
TTAGTGCAGGCAGCTTCCACAGCAATGGCATCCTGGTCATCCAGCGGATAGTTAATGATCAGCCCACTGA
CGCGTTGCGCGAGAAGATTGTGCACCGCCGCTTTACAGGCTTCGACGCCGCTTCGTTCTACCATCGACAC
CACCACGCTGGCACCCAGTTGATCGGCGCGAGATTTAATCGCCGCGACAATTTGCGACGGCGCGTGCAGG
GCCAGACTGGAGGTGGCAACGCCAATCAGCAACGACTGTTTGCCCGCCAGTTGTTGTGCCACGCGGTTGG
GAATGTAATTCAGCTCCGCCATCGCCGCTTCCACTTTTTCCCGCGTTTTCGCAGAAACGTGGCTGGCCTG
GTTCACCACGCGGGAAACGGTCTGATAAGAGACACCGGCATACTCTGCGACATCGTATAACGTTACTGGT
TTCACATTCACCACCCTGAATTGACTCTCTTCCGGGCGCTATCATGCCATACCGCGAAAGGTTTTGCGCC
ATTCGATGGTGTCCGGGATCTCGACGCTCTCCCTTATGCGACTCCTGCATTAGGAAGCAGCCCAGTAGTA
GGTTGAGGCCGTTGAGCACCGCCGCCGCAAGGAATGGTGCATGCAAGGAGATGGCGCCCAACAGTCCCCC
GGCCACGGGGCCTGCCACCATACCCACGCCGAAACAAGCGCTCATGAGCCCGAAGTGGCGAGCCCGATCT
TCCACATCGGTGATGTCGG
Features (pLannotate 1.2.2; 19 found; start..end, strand, type, name):
     97..115     +  promoter       T7 promoter: promoter for bacteriophage T7 RNA polymerase
    116..140     +  protein_bind   lac operator: The lac repressor binds to the lac operator to inhibit transcription in E. coli. This inhibition can be relieved by adding lactose or isopropyl-β-D-thiogalactopyranoside (IPTG). lac repressor encoded by lacI
    155..177     +  RBS            RBS: efficient ribosome binding site from bacteriophage T7 gene 10 (Olins and Rangwala, 1989)
    219..1241    +  CDS            Cre: site-specific recombinase Cre is a site-specific recombinase from bacteriophage P1. Recombination occurs at loxP sequences.
   1261..1302    +  CDS            S-Tag (fragment): affinity and epitope tag derived from pancreatic ribonuclease A
   1332..1349    +  CDS            SET1 (fragment): solubility-enhancement tag derived from T7 phage gene 10B
   1357..1404    +  terminator     T7 terminator: transcription terminator for bacteriophage T7 RNA polymerase
   1441..1896    +  rep_origin     f1 ori (sequence partly withheld): f1 bacteriophage origin of replication; arrow indicates direction of (+) strand synthesis
   2011..2871    -  CDS            AmpR: β-lactamase; bla; confers resistance to ampicillin, carbenicillin, and related antibiotics
   2872..2964    -  promoter       AmpR promoter: bla
   3045..3633    +  rep_origin     ori: high-copy-number ColE1/pMB1/pBR322/pUC origin of replication
   3819..3958    -  misc_feature   bom: basis of mobility region from pBR322
   4060..4251    -  CDS            rop: Rop protein, which maintains plasmids at low copy number; rop
   4268..4648    +  CDS            YPB1_ECOLX: Protein predicted: Swiss-Prot protein existence level 4. From Escherichia coli.
   4710..4774    -  CDS            TcR (fragment): tetracycline efflux protein; tet; confers resistance to tetracycline
   4789..4810    -  protein_bind   CAP binding site: CAP binding activates transcription in the presence of cAMP. E. coli catabolite activator protein
   4823..5905    -  CDS            lacI: lac repressor; lacI; The lac repressor binds to the lac operator to inhibit transcription in E. coli. This inhibition can be relieved by adding lactose or isopropyl-β-D-thiogalactopyranoside (IPTG).
   5906..5983    -  promoter       lacI promoter: lacI
   5991..71      -  CDS            TcR (fragment) (across the origin): tetracycline efflux protein; tet; confers resistance to tetracycline
