[The description below was written by a language model from this plasmid's Addgene catalogue record and pLannotate feature annotations shown in this document.]
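Description:
pET-His-Cre is a bacterial expression plasmid of about 6.2 kb, built on a pET backbone, for producing wild-type Cre recombinase from coliphage P1 with an N-terminal 6xHis tag. It is propagated in E. coli through a ColE1/pMB1-type origin and selected with ampicillin via the β-lactamase gene and its native promoter. The catalogue lists it as high copy, although the annotated backbone also carries the pBR322-derived rop gene and bom region, which are usually associated with more moderate copy number. An f1 phage origin is also present, along with short tetracycline-resistance gene fragments that are non-functional remnants of the pBR322 lineage.

The expression cassette follows the standard pET design. A T7 promoter is followed directly by a lac operator, then the strong ribosome binding site from T7 gene 10, the Cre coding sequence and a T7 terminator. The plasmid also encodes lacI under its own promoter, so Lac repressor holds the cassette off until an inducer such as IPTG is added. Transcription requires a host that supplies T7 RNA polymerase. The His tag itself is not annotated in the feature table, but there is an unannotated gap between the ribosome binding site and the start of Cre where it would lie according to the catalogue entry. Short S-tag and solubility-tag fragments are annotated downstream of Cre. The record does not show whether they are translated, and they may simply be leftover vector sequence.

The His tag allows metal-affinity purification of recombinant Cre. The associated publication concerns specificity profiling and off-target prediction for site-specific recombinases, which suggests the purified wild-type enzyme was used in in vitro recombination studies.
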