Addgene plasmid #123128: pET-His-Cre
Purpose: Bacterial expression plasmid for wild-type Cre with an N-terminal His-tag.
Depositing lab: David Liu. Depositing organization: Broad Institute. Publication: High-resolution specificity profiling and off-target prediction for site-specific DNA recombinases. Bessen JL, Afeyan LK, Dancik V, Koblan LW, Thompson DB, Leichner C, Clemons PA, Liu DR. Nat Commun. 2019 Apr 26;10(1):1937. doi: 10.1038/s41467-019-09987-0. PubMed 31028261.
Backbone
  Vector backbone: pET
  Backbone size w/o insert (bp): 5100
  Total vector size (bp): 6200
  Vector type: Bacterial Expression
Growth in bacteria
  Bacterial resistance: Ampicillin, 100 μg/mL
  Growth temperature: 37°C
  Growth strain: DH5alpha
  Copy number: High Copy
Gene/Insert
  Gene/Insert name: Cre recombinase
  Species: P1 coliphage
  Insert size (bp): 1032
  GenBank ID: 2777477
  Promoter: T7
  Tag / fusion protein: 6x His tag (N terminal on insert)
  Cloning method: Unknown
  Sequencing primers: 5′ GAAACAAGCGCTCATGAGCCCGAA; 3′ GTCCCATTCGCCAATCCGGATATAG
Terms and licenses: Academic/Nonprofit Terms; Industry Terms: Not Available to Industry
How to cite: pET-His-Cre was a gift from David Liu (Addgene plasmid # 123128 ; http://n2t.net/addgene:123128 ; RRID:Addgene_123128)
